>Addgene plasmid #85238 | pH6Z-232 | addgene full sequence | sequence record 172633 | Addgene NGS Result
GCCTAATGAGTGAGCTAACTCACATTAATTGCGTTGCGCTCACTGCCCGCTTTCCAGTCGGGAAACCTGT
CGTGCCAGCTGCATTAATGAATCGGCCAACGCGCGGGGAGAGGCGGTTTGCGTATTGGGCGCTCTTCCGC
TTCCTCGCTCACTGACTCGCTGCGCTCGGTCGTTCGGCTGCGGCGAGCGGTATCAGCTCACTCAAAGGCG
GTAATACGGTTATCCACAGAATCAGGGGATAACGCAGGAAAGAACATGTGAGCAAAAGGCCAGCAAAAGG
CCAGGAACCGTAAAAAGGCCGCGTTGCTGGCGTTTTTCCATAGGCTCCGCCCCCCTGACGAGCATCACAA
AAATCGACGCTCAAGTCAGAGGTGGCGAAACCCGACAGGACTATAAAGATACCAGGCGTTTCCCCCTGGA
AGCTCCCTCGTGCGCTCTCCTGTTCCGACCCTGCCGCTTACCGGATACCTGTCCGCCTTTCTCCCTTCGG
GAAGCGTGGCGCTTTCTCATAGCTCACGCTGTAGGTATCTCAGTTCGGTGTAGGTCGTTCGCTCCAAGCT
GGGCTGTGTGCACGAACCCCCCGTTCAGCCCGACCGCTGCGCCTTATCCGGTAACTATCGTCTTGAGTCC
AACCCGGTAAGACACGACTTATCGCCACTGGCAGCAGCCACTGGTAACAGGATTAGCAGAGCGAGGTATG
TAGGCGGTGCTACAGAGTTCTTGAAGTGGTGGCCTAACTACGGCTACACTAGAAGAACAGTATTTGGTAT
CTGCGCTCTGCTGAAGCCAGTTACCTTCGGAAAAAGAGTTGGTAGCTCTTGATCCGGCAAACAAACCACC
GCTGGTAGCGGTGGTTTTTTTGTTTGCAAGCAGCAGATTACGCGCAGAAAAAAAGGATCTCAAGAAGATC
CTTTGATCTTTTCTACGGGGTCTGACGCTCAGTGGAACGAAAACTCACGTTAAGGGATTTTGGTCATGAG
ATTATCAAAAAGGATCTTCACCTAGATCCTTTTAAATTAAAAATGAAGTTTTAAATCAATCTAAAGTATA
TATGAGTAAACTTGGTCTGACAGTTACCAATGCTTAATCAGTGAGGCACCTATCTCAGCGATCTGTCTAT
TTCGTTCATCCATAGTTGCCTGACTCCCCGTCGTGTAGATAACTACGATACGGGAGGGCTTACCATCTGG
CCCCAGTGCTGCAATGATACCGCGAGACCCACGCTCACCGGCTCCAGATTTATCAGCAATAAACCAGCCA
GCCGGAAGGGCCGAGCGCAGAAGTGGTCCTGCAACTTTATCCGCCTCCATCCAGTCTATTAATTGTTGCC
GGGAAGCTAGAGTAAGTAGTTCGCCAGTTAATAGTTTGCGCAACGTTGTTGCCATTGCTACAGGCATCGT
GGTGTCACGCTCGTCGTTTGGTATGGCTTCATTCAGCTCCGGTTCCCAACGATCAAGGCGAGTTACATGA
TCCCCCATGTTGTGCAAAAAAGCGGTTAGCTCCTTCGGTCCTCCGATCGTTGTCAGAAGTAAGTTGGCCG
CAGTGTTATCACTCATGGTTATGGCAGCACTGCATAATTCTCTTACTGTCATGCCATCCGTAAGATGCTT
TTCTGTGACTGGTGAGTACTCAACCAAGTCATTCTGAGAATAGTGTATGCGGCGACCGAGTTGCTCTTGC
CCGGCGTCAATACGGGATAATACCGCGCCACATAGCAGAACTTTAAAAGTGCTCATCATTGGAAAACGTT
CTTCGGGGCGAAAACTCTCAAGGATCTTACCGCTGTTGAGATCCAGTTCGATGTAACCCACTCGTGCACC
CAACTGATCTTCAGCATCTTTTACTTTCACCAGCGTTTCTGGGTGAGCAAAAACAGGAAGGCAAAATGCC
GCAAAAAAGGGAATAAGGGCGACACGGAAATGTTGAATACTCATACTCTTCCTTTTTCAATATTATTGAA
GCATTTATCAGGGTTATTGTCTCATGAGCGGATACATATTTGAATGTATTTAGAAAAATAAACAAATAGG
GGTTCCGCGCACATTTCCCCGAAAAGTGCCACCTAAATTGTAAGCGTTAATATTTTGTTAAAATTCGCGT
TAAATTTTTGTTAAATCAGCTCATTTTTTAACCAATAGGCCGAAATCGGCAAAATCCCTTATAAATCAAA
AGAATAGACCGAGATAGGGT
[37 nt withheld, positions 2191-2227]
AAAGAACGTGGACTCCAACGTCAAAGG
[49 nt withheld, positions 2255-2303]
T
[91 nt withheld, positions 2305-2395]
G
[124 nt withheld, positions 2397-2520]
CCCATTCGCCATTCAGGCTGCGCAACTGTTGGGAAGGGCGATCGGTGCGGGCCTCTTCGCTATTACGCCA
GCTGGCGAAAGGGGGATGTGCTGCAAGGCGATTAAGTTGGGTAACGCCAGGGTTTTCCCAGTCACGACGT
TGTAAAACGACGGCCAGTGAGCGCGCGTAATACGACTCACTATAGGGCGAATTGGGTACCGGGCCCCCCC
TCGAGGTCGACGGTATCGATAAGCTTTGTCCGCGTATACTCTGAGAGGGGAATGAATTCGGCGTTAAACG
AGATAAAAGACGATTTTGAGAACTGTGAAACGAAAAACGACCTTTTTAAAATAATTGATAAAATAAGCAA
AAATTGCAATTTTATAGTGGAACAGGTCGAGTCCTTGCCTCGGAGGGTGGATTCAGCGGCTATCCTATTT
GATAATCTCGCGGTGGAGATATTTAACGATGTAATATATCGACAAAATGGAGATGGCGTTGCCGCGAAAA
TACGACAGGGTAACGGGCAGAATATTGACACATAAGAATAACCAGATGTGCACAACCGAATGTTCTCAGA
TGTATAATTTACACAATCCTATCACGTTTGAGTTGGGACTTGGAAACGTGTTTGTCTGTATGCGGTGTTT
GACGGTTCACCACTGTGATATGCAAACTGACTGTACCATTGTCAACACGCATGAGGGGTATGTCTGTGCG
AAAACGGGTTTATTTTATAGCGGTTGGATGCCTACATATGCCGACTGTTTCTTAGAACCAATCTGTGAGC
CGAATATCGAAACGGTTAATGTCGTGGTGGTCTTGTTATCTTATGTATATAGTTTTCTGATGGAAAACAA
GGAACGATATGCTGCCATTATTGATAGCATTATTAAAGATGGAAAATTTATAAAAAACGTGGAAGACGCT
GTGTTTTATACTTTTAATGCGGTTTTTACGAACTCAACTTTCAATAAGATTCCTTTGACGACGATAAGTC
GGCTTTTTGTTCAGTTGATTATAGGAGGACACGCTAAAGGAACGATTTATGACAGCAATGTAATTCGCGT
CAGTCGTCGGAAACGAGAAGACAGTTTACTAAAAAAGATGAGATTGGAGTATGGAAACGCACTTATACTA
TGACACCCTGTACCAATATCAAGGCGGAGTGTATCCGGCCCATATTTGCCTGCCGACAGATGCGTATCTT
CCGATGAGAGTGGATTGTATCGAGTCTTTATATTTTCGGTGTGTTTTTTTCAAGAATGGGATGCATTATA
CTGAATGGAGTAAATTAAAGTTTACTGTGATTTCACGTGAAATAAAGTTTAAAGATGTGTTAAAGAATGC
TGACTTTGACGAACTTTTTACCGGTTTGGTGGTAATGACTATTCCAATTCCAATAGTAGATTTTCATTTT
GATATCGATTCTGTAATTTTGAAATTGGTTTATCCGCAGTTAGTGCACCGAGAAATAGTGCTGAGGCTCT
ACGATCTCATATGCATCAGACCTTCGTCAGACCGGCCGTCGGAAGTATCAGCTAAAAATATTGGTATTGA
TTTCTATCAACTAACTTCACAGGGAAATAAACAAACACCCGATGAGGAAAAACGTTGTCTATTTTTTCAG
CAGGGACCTTTAGAGCCACCCTCTACCGTCAGAGGCTTAAAGGCAGCTGGCAATGCAAAGCCGATGCAGT
TTCCCGCCCATGTCAACGAAAAAATGACCGAATCTTTTTTAAGCGATAGTTGGTTCGAACAAAAGGTCAG
ATGCAAAAAAATATTGGATTTTACGCAAACGTATCGAGTCGTGGTATGTTGGTACGAGCTTTCGTTTTCC
CGCGAGATGCAGATCGAGAATAATTTACTGTCCGCTTCCCAGCTAAAGCGGGTTAACGCTGCGGATTTTT
GGGATAGAACTGATCGGTATTTGCGAGATATTGGGAGCAGGGTATTGACACACATCGTGAAAACGCTTCA
GATTCATAATAGGCAATTTAAACAGAAATTTAATTGCAATTTCCCAGTTAATTTCAGCTTTGAACATCTA
TTATCATTTATGCAGCTCGGGAAAGATTTTTGGATTTTAAACTTAACTTTAGACAGCTGCATTATTAAGG
CAATTATCTGTTTCCTAGGTTTTCGAAACGGGAGAAAATCTTTTTTAGCTCAAGATGAAGTTTGGGGAGA
TTTAATAGACTGTTCTAAAGGATCGGTGATCTACGGGGAAAAGATCCAATGGATTTTAGATTCGACTAAC
AATTTATATTCGACGCGTCGTGAAAAACAGAATAAGTCGTGGGAATTATATGTTGATTGCTGTGCTTTGT
ATGTATCTGAAAAGTTAGAGTTGGATTTTGTGCTACCCGGCGGTTTTGCGATCACCGGTAAATTCGCTCT
TACTGATGGCGATATCGACTTTTTCAATTGGCGATTTGGGTTATCTTAGAAATTTTTTGCAGAATGAATG
TAACTGGTTCAGGATTTGTAAAAAAACATTCTATCGCGAATATCGCAGCGTTGCGACATCGTCTCCTATA
TTTTCGTTGAAGAATAAGCCTAAGAAATATTGCATGCATTGCGAGATGGTAGTGCTCAAGCGAAGTCATG
AATTTATGTTCAGCCTTGCGGTAAACGGCATACATTTTGGACAGTTTTTGACCGGAATAATGAAATTTAA
GAAGAAACAAGTTGCGGAAGGGCTCTGTTACTATGTATTGGAATTGGGAAGCATAAGTCCTGTCGATTTG
AGCTTTATCCCAAAATATAATTCTGACTGCGTTACAAGCATGCATTGTGTTACACCGGAGCTTATTTATG
AAAATTGCTCTATTGTGTGTCCCGAAGAGGCAAGTCGCCTCACTGTAAAAGGGCTCGGGGACAATAAATT
GATTCCCTTAGGTGGGTGTGGAGTATGGTGTCTGAAAAATGGTGGCGATCTGTATATCTATGCTTTTGTA
CTCGCTTACGATCTTTACGTAGCTTGTTATGACAAAACCATCTTTCCATCTCTGGCGAAAATTGTTTTTG
ATATGATAGCTTGCGATTCCGAAGATTGCGTCTTTTGTAAAGATCACAACAAACATGTATCGCAAGCCGG
ACATATTGTAGGGTGCGTCTCTAATCAAGAAACCTGTTTTTGCTACACACCGTGTCAAAAAAAAATGACT
GATATTAACAATCCGGAGTTAATCTCTTTGCTCTGTGATCAGGAAATTAATAAGATAGATATTATGTATC
CCGAGAAAAAAGCATCGTTATCACTTGACATTAATTCTTACGTTCATGGGTACCTCGGCGACGAGCCTTG
TGCGTTAAAATGTGTTAATTGGATGCCAATCAGGATCAGCTCAGCTCTGAGCAGGCTGATTATTTTGTCG
TGTCCTGTGTGTAAGCGTGTGGTAATGGACTAAGTGTGCGTTATTTTCTGTATTAATTTTTTGTTTCTGA
AAATAAAGTTGAATTGATAGTACTTACGTGTGTATTGTAGCAGCTGGCGAAAAGTGCTGTGCTCTTTATA
TTTTGATGGTCGATTGTAATTACATTATCCAGGCATGTGATTGTCTTTTCTGGAAACATTCGGCGGCATT
TAAACTCGACTTCTTTCATCACAAAGTGAGATACATGTTTTTGATGTGCTACGTAACCGATGCTGATTCC
TTCAATGTTTTTCAATAAAAAACTTATAATTGGAACTATGAACCACGTTTTTCCATGTCTTCTCGGGACT
AGGAATACGTTAGTTTTTTGTTTCAGCGTATTCAGAGTACTTTCGTTTACGAATTCAATGTCGAACACGT
GGGTCAGATAGTTGATAACACGATTGGCTAAAGCCGGAAGTTTGGTGACGGCGATGAAAAAGATTACATG
TATGAGAATGTTCTTCTGAAATGGTTCCAGTTGTATTTTGCGCGTGTCTCCAAAGTCGTTGAATTCTCCT
TTGATCCATTTTCTGAAATCTTTGATAAAACCATCTATTTGCAAGAATAGCGGTTCACGATATAGAATCT
TAAAGGATTCGAGAAACTCTGTGTATTGTGATTCAAAGGATTTGTCGGAAGCGGGTAAGAACTTCATTTC
TTGTAGCTTGCGCGTAAGGCTCGGTAGTATAGTAAGAGGCTTACGGTTTTTAAGATGTCGCTGTTTTTCA
CAGAATGTATATAGAGGTTTTACCTGTTGGTTATATGAATGGGCAAACCCGAGTTCTGGCGTGAGCATTA
TAAAACGCTTCTTATAGAAGATGGCACTGTTGGGGTATTTGGTAGATATCGTAGAGCAGTTTCTTTCGCC
TTTCCATATGATCGCTTCATAGTTGTTTTTTATGTGGGTTATGTCGCAGGTACGTAGCATGGAGCCCGAC
CTTACGTTGGCGGCGGTCTATCAGGCGGCGGCGAATCTCACAGAGCAGGATAAGGAGATTTTTTCCGAAG
CGGTAAAAACTGCGTTTTCAGTGTGTAGTTCGGCAGCCCCGAGCGCTAGGTTGAGAATGATCGAAACGCC
TACACAGAATTTTATGTTTGTGACGAGCGTTATTCCTTCGGGTGTGCCGTCTGGTGAAAAAAAAACAAAG
TTAAATATCGATGCCGCTCTGGATAATTTGGCTTTGTCGTTTGCGAACAAAAAATCAAAGAAGATGGCTA
GAACGTATTTGCTACAGAACGTTTCGCGGACTCAAGATCAACAAGTTGCCATTTCGGGGACGTACATTTT
ATATACAAAAAAACACATTGAAACGTCTTTGATGCTCGATAAGACGAAGTTAGTTAAACAAATTCTTGAG
TATGCTGAGACCCCTAATTTGTTAGGGTATACCGATGTGCGTGATCTTGAATGTTTACTTTGGTTGGTGT
TCTGTGGCCCTAAAAGTTTTTGCCAGTCAGACAGTTGTTTCGGATACAGTAAGACGGGATATAATGCCGC
ATTTCCGAATCTATTGCCTCCGTATCTGTACGAATGCGGCCAGAATAATGGACTGTTTTTTGGCATTGTG
CAAGCTTGATATCGAATTCCTGCAGCCCGGGGGATCCACTAGTTCTAGAGCGGCCGCCACCGCGGTGGAG
CTCCAGCTTTTGTTCCCTTTAGTGAGGGTTAATTGCGCGCTTGGCGTAATCATGGTCATAGCTGTTTCCT
GTGTGAAATTGTTATCCGCTCACAATTCCACACAACATACGAGCCGGAAGCATAAAGTGTAAAGCCTGGG
GT
Features (pLannotate 1.2.2; 19 found; start..end, strand, type, name):
      6..27      -  protein_bind   CAP binding site: CAP binding activates transcription in the presence of cAMP. E. coli catabolite activator protein
     40..132     -  CDS            lacI (fragment): lac repressor; lacI; The lac repressor binds to the lac operator to inhibit transcription in E. coli. This inhibition can be relieved by adding lactose or isopropyl-β-D-thiogalactopyranoside (IPTG).
    315..903     -  rep_origin     ori: high-copy-number ColE1/pMB1/pBR322/pUC origin of replication
   1074..1934    -  CDS            AmpR: β-lactamase; bla; confers resistance to ampicillin, carbenicillin, and related antibiotics
   1935..2039    -  promoter       AmpR promoter: bla
   2092..2520    -  rep_origin     f1 ori (sequence partly withheld): f1 bacteriophage origin of replication; arrow indicates direction of (+) strand synthesis
   2525..2680    -  CDS            lacZα (fragment): LacZα fragment of β-galactosidase; lacZ fragment
   2688..2706    +  promoter       T7 promoter: promoter for bacteriophage T7 RNA polymerase
   2715..2756    -  misc_feature   MCS (fragment): pBluescript multiple cloning site
   2782..3003    +  CDS            U62: UL91_HHV7J - Protein inferred from homology: Swiss-Prot protein existence level 3. From Human herpesvirus 7 (strain JI) (HHV-7) (Human T lymphotropic virus).
   2987..3640    +  CDS            U63: UL92_HHV6Z - Protein inferred from homology: Swiss-Prot protein existence level 3. From Human herpesvirus 6B (strain Z29) (HHV-6 variant B) (Human B lymphotropic virus).
   3621..4946    +  CDS            CVC1: CVC1_HHV6Z - Protein inferred from homology: Swiss-Prot protein existence level 3. Capsid vertex-specific component that plays a role during viral DNA encapsidation, assuring correct genome cleavage and presumably stabilizing capsids that contain full-length viral genomes. From Human herpesvirus 6B (strain Z29) (HHV-6 variant B) (Human B lymphotropic virus).
   4906..5910    +  CDS            U65: CEP2_HHV6Z - Protein inferred from homology: Swiss-Prot protein existence level 3. Plays a critical role in cytoplasmic virus egress. Participates in the final step of tegumentation and envelope acquisition within the host cytoplasm by directly interacting with the capsid. Upon virion binding to target cell, a signaling cascade is triggered to disrupt the interaction with the capsid, thereby preparing capsid uncoating. From Human herpesvirus 6B (strain Z29) (HHV-6 variant B) (Human B lymphotropic virus).
   5981..6850    -  CDS            TRM3 (fragment): TRM3_HCMVA - Experimental evidence at protein level: Swiss-Prot protein existence level 1. Component of the molecular motor that translocates viral genomic DNA in empty capsid during DNA packaging. Forms a tripartite terminase complex together with TRM1 and TRM2 in the host cytoplasm. Once the complex reaches the host nucleus, it interacts with the capsid portal vertex. This portal forms a ring in which genomic DNA is translocated into the capsid. TRM3 carries an RNase H-like nuclease activity that plays an important role for the cleavage of concatemeric viral DNA into unit length genomes. Fro
   6822..7496    +  CDS            U67 (fragment): UL95_HHV6Z - Protein inferred from homology: Swiss-Prot protein existence level 3. From Human herpesvirus 6B (strain Z29) (HHV-6 variant B) (Human B lymphotropic virus).
   7492..7563    -  misc_feature   MCS (fragment): pBluescript multiple cloning site
   7576..7594    -  promoter       T3 promoter: promoter for bacteriophage T3 RNA polymerase
   7639..7655    -  protein_bind   lac operator: The lac repressor binds to the lac operator to inhibit transcription in E. coli. This inhibition can be relieved by adding lactose or isopropyl-β-D-thiogalactopyranoside (IPTG). lac repressor encoded by lacI
   7663..7693    -  promoter       lac promoter: promoter for the E. coli lac operon
