[The description below was written by a language model from this plasmid's Addgene catalogue record and pLannotate feature annotations shown in this document.]
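Description:
pH6Z-232 is a bacterial cloning plasmid that carries a genomic restriction fragment of human herpesvirus 6B strain Z29 and is part of a set of clones made during restriction mapping and molecular cloning of that viral genome. The backbone is pKSm13-, a Stratagene phagemid described as similar to pBluescript SK+. It has a high-copy ColE1/pUC-type origin for propagation in E. coli, a β-lactamase gene under its own promoter for ampicillin selection, and an f1 origin that allows single-stranded DNA production with helper phage. The sequenced record is 7,702 nt. The insert interrupts the pBluescript polylinker within the lacZα region, leaving MCS and lacZα fragments on either side along with the lac promoter and operator. Opposing T7 and T3 promoters flank the insert and serve as sequencing primer sites; they could also drive in vitro transcription of either strand.

The insert is the HindIII J fragment, about 4.7 kb, which corresponds to roughly bases 99,686–104,426 of the Z29 genome. The depositor lists U62, U63, U64, U65, U66 and a partial U67 as the associated genes. The annotation agrees with this: U62, U63, the capsid vertex component CVC1 (at the position expected for U64), the cytoplasmic egress/tegument protein U65, and a truncated U67 are all on one strand. A fragment matching the terminase subunit TRM3 lies on the opposite strand, at the position expected for U66. Several of these reading frames overlap at their ends. No heterologous eukaryotic promoter, tag or reporter is present, so the plasmid is a genomic archive clone rather than an expression construct. It suits uses such as sequencing, subcloning of individual viral genes, and making hybridization probes or PCR templates. The cloning method is recorded as unknown.
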