Addgene plasmid #85238: pH6Z-232
Purpose: Plasmid clone containing HHV-6B(Z29) restriction endonuclease fragment
Depositing lab: Philip Pellett. Depositing organization: Centers for Disease Control and Prevention. Publication: Restriction endonuclease mapping and molecular cloning of the human herpesvirus 6 variant B strain Z29 genome. Lindquester GJ, Inoue N, Allen RD, Castelli JW, Stamey FR, Dambaugh TR, O'Brian JJ, Danovich RM, Frenkel N, Pellett PE. Arch Virol. 1996;141(2):367-79. PubMed 8634027.
Backbone
  Vector backbone: pKSm13-
  Backbone manufacturer: Stratagene, similar to pBluescript SK+
  Vector type: cloning vector
Growth in bacteria
  Bacterial resistance: Ampicillin, 100 μg/mL
  Growth temperature: 37°C
  Growth strain: DH5alpha
  Copy number: High Copy
Gene/Insert
  Gene/Insert name: fragment of the human herpesvirus 6B strain Z29 genome (alt name: NC_000898)
  Insert size (bp): 4700
  Cloning method: Unknown
  Sequencing primers: 5′ T7; 3′ T3
Terms and licenses: Academic/Nonprofit Terms; Industry Terms: Not Available to Industry
Depositor comments: restriction enzyme fragment = HindIII J; Range (bases) = 99,686-104,426; Associated Genes = U62, U63, U64, U65, U66, U67 (partial)
How to cite: pH6Z-232 was a gift from Philip Pellett (Addgene plasmid # 85238 ; http://n2t.net/addgene:85238 ; RRID:Addgene_85238)
